>Addgene plasmid #209555 | sABE v3.22 Lenti_1 | addgene full sequence | sequence record 417946 | Addgene NGS Result
GTCTATATAAGCAGCGCGTTTTGCCTGTACTGGGTGTCTCTGGTTAGACCAGATCTGAGCCTGGGAGCTC
TCTGGCTAACTAGGGAACCCACTGCTTAAGCCTCAATAAAGCTTGCCTTGAGTGCTTCAAGTAGTGTGTG
CCCGTCTGTTGTGTGACTCTGGTAACTAGAGATCCCTCAGACCCTTTTAGTCAGTGTGGAAAATCTCTAG
CAGTGGCGCCCGAACAGGGACTTGAAAGCGAAAGGGAAACCAGAGGAGCTCTCTCGACGCAGGACTCGGC
TTGCTGAAGCGCGCACGGCAAGAGGCGAGGGGCGGCGACTGGTGAGTACGCCAAAAATTTTGACTAGCGG
AGGCTAGAAGGAGAGAGATGGGTGCGAGAGCGTCAGTATTAAGCGGGGGAGAATTAGATCGCGATGGGAA
AAAATTCGGTTAAGGCCAGGGGGAAAGAAAAAATATAAATTAAAACATATAGTATGGGCAAGCAGGGAGC
TAGAACGATTCGCAGTTAATCCTGGCCTGTTAGAAACATCAGAAGGCTGTAGACAAATACTGGGACAGCT
ACAACCATCCCTTCAGACAGGATCAGAAGAACTTAGATCATTATATAATACAGTAGCAACCCTCTATTGT
GTGCATCAAAGGATAGAGATAAAAGACACCAAGGAAGCTTTAGACAAGATAGAGGAAGAGCAAAACAAAA
GTAAGACCACCGCACAGCAAGCGGCCGCTGATCTTCAGACCTGGAGGAGGAGATATGAGGGACAATTGGA
GAAGTGAATTATATAAATATAAAGTAGTAAAAATTGAACCATTAGGAGTAGCACCCACCAAGGCAAAGAG
AAGAGTGGTGCAGAGAGAAAAAAGAGCAGTGGGAATAGGAGCTTTGTTCCTTGGGTTCTTGGGAGCAGCA
GGAAGCACTATGGGCGCAGCGTCAATGACGCTGACGGTACAGGCCAGACAATTATTGTCTGGTATAGTGC
AGCAGCAGAACAATTTGCTGAGGGCTATTGAGGCGCAACAGCATCTGTTGCAACTCACAGTCTGGGGCAT
CAAGCAGCTCCAGGCAAGAATCCTGGCTGTGGAAAGATACCTAAAGGATCAACAGCTCCTGGGGATTTGG
GGTTGCTCTGGAAAACTCATTTGCACCACTGCTGTGCCTTGGAATGCTAGTTGGAGTAATAAATCTCTGG
AACAGATTTGGAATCACACGACCTGGATGGAGTGGGACAGAGAAATTAACAATTACACAAGCTTAATACA
CTCCTTAATTGAAGAATCGCAAAACCAGCAAGAAAAGAATGAACAAGAATTATTGGAATTAGATAAATGG
GCAAGTTTGTGGAATTGGTTTAACATAACAAATTGGCTGTGGTATATAAAATTATTCATAATGATAGTAG
GAGGCTTGGTAGGTTTAAGAATAGTTTTTGCTGTACTTTCTATAGTGAATAGAGTTAGGCAGGGATATTC
ACCATTATCGTTTCAGACCCACCTCCCAACCCCGAGGGGACCCGACAGGCCCGAAGGAATAGAAGAAGAA
GGTGGAGAGAGAGACAGAGACAGATCCATTCGATTAGTGAACGGATCGGCACTGCGTGCGCCAATTCTGC
AGACAAATGGCAGTATTCATCCACAATTTTAAAAGAAAAGGGGGGATTGGGGGGTACAGTGCAGGGGAAA
GAATAGTAGACATAATAGCAACAGACATACAAACTAAAGAATTACAAAAACAAATTACAAAAATTCAAAA
TTTTCGGGTTTATTACAGGGACAGCAGAGATCCAGTTTGGTTAATTAACTCCGGCCAGATATACGCGTTG
ACATTGATTATTGACTAGTTATTAATAGTAATCAATTACGGGGTCATTAGTTCATAGCCCATATATGGAG
TTCCGCGTTACATAACTTACGGTAAATGGCCCGCCTGGCTGACCGCCCAACGACCCCCGCCCATTGACGT
CAATAATGACGTATGTTCCCATAGTAACGCCAATAGGGACTTTCCATTGACGTCAATGGGTGGAGTATTT
ACGGTAAACTGCCCACTTGGCAGTACATCAAGTGTATCATATGCCAAGTACGCCCCCTATTGACGTCAAT
GACGGTAAATGGCCCGCCTGGCATTATGCCCAGTACATGACCTTATGGGACTTTCCTACTTGGCAGTACA
TCTACGTATTAGTCATCGCTATTACCATGGTGATGCGGTTTTGGCAGTACATCAATGGGCGTGGATAGCG
GTTTGACTCACGGGGATTTCCAAGTCTCCACCCCATTGACGTCAATGGGAGTTTGTTTTGGCACCAAAAT
CAACGGGACTTTCCAAAATGTCGTAACAACTCCGCCCCATTGACGCAAATGGGCGGTAGGCGTGTACGGT
GGGAGGTCTATATAAGCAGAGCTCTCTGGCTAACTAGAGAACCCACTGCTATGCCAAAGAAAAAGAGGAA
GGTGAGCCCCAAGTACACCAAGAGCGTGCTGAAGAAGGGTGACAAGACCAACTTCCCCAAAAAGGGAGAT
GTGGTGCACTGCTGGTACACCGGCACGCTGCAAGACGGCACCGTGTTCGACACCAACATCCAGACCAGCG
CTAAAAAGAAGAAAAACGCCAAACCCCTGTCTTTCAAAGTGGGCGTGGGCAAGGTGATCAGGGGCTGGGA
CGAAGCTCTGCTGACCATGAGCAAGGGCGAGAAGGCCAGGCTGGAGATCGAGCCCGAGTGGGCCTATGGC
AAGAAAGGACAGCCAGACGCCAAGATCCCGCCCAACGCAAAACTGACCTTTGAGGTGGAACTGGTTGATA
TCGATGGTGGCGGCTCAGGTGGCGGGAGCGGAGGCGGGAGCTCTCCCAAGTACACCAAGAGTGTTCTGAA
GAAAGGCGACAAGACCAACTTCCCCAAAAAGGGAGATGTGGTGCACTGCTGGTACACCGGCACGCTGCAA
GACGGCACCGTGTTCGACACCAACATCCAGACCAGCGCTAAAAAGAAGAAAAACGCCAAACCCCTGTCTT
TCAAAGTGGGCGTGGGCAAGGTGATCAGGGGCTGGGACGAAGCTCTGCTGACCATGAGCAAGGGCGAGAA
GGCCAGGCTGGAGATCGAGCCCGAGTGGGCCTATGGCAAGAAAGGACAGCCAGACGCCAAGATCCCGCCC
AACGCAAAACTGACCTTTGAGGTGGAACTGGTTGATATCGATGGTGGAGGCTCTGGAGGAAGCAGCGGCG
GCAGCTCGGGCGACGCCACCCTGTACGTGACATTCGAGCCTTGCGTGATGTGCGCCGGCGCCATGATCCA
CTCTAGGATCGGCCGCGTGGTGTTTGGCGTGAGGAACTCAAAAAGAGGCGCCGCAGGCTCCCTGATGAAC
GTGCTGAACTACCCCGGCATGAATCACCGCGTCGAAATTACCGAGGGAATCCTGGCAGATGAATGTGCCG
CCCTGCTGTGCGATTTCTATCGGATGCCTAGACAGGTGTTCAATGCTCAGAAGAAGGCCCAGAGCTCCAT
CAACTCCGGAGGATCTAGCGGAGGATCCTCTGGCAGCGAGACACCAGGAACAAGCGAGTCAGCAACACCA
GAGAGCAGTGGCGGCAGCAGCGGCGGCAGCGACAAGAAGTACAGCATCGGCCTGGCCATCGGCACCAACT
CTGTGGGCTGGGCCGTGATCACCGACGAGTACAAGGTGCCCAGCAAGAAATTCAAGGTGCTGGGCAACAC
CGACCGGCACAGCATCAAGAAGAACCTGATCGGAGCCCTGCTGTTCGACAGCGGCGAAACAGCCGAGGCC
ACCCGGCTGAAGAGAACCGCCAGAAGAAGATACACCAGACGGAAGAACCGGATCTGCTATCTGCAAGAGA
TCTTCAGCAACGAGATGGCCAAGGTGGACGACAGCTTCTTCCACAGACTGGAAGAGTCCTTCCTGGTGGA
AGAGGATAAGAAGCACGAGCGGCACCCCATCTTCGGCAACATCGTGGACGAGGTGGCCTACCACGAGAAG
TACCCCACCATCTACCACCTGAGAAAGAAACTGGTGGACAGCACCGACAAGGCCGACCTGCGGCTGATCT
ATCTGGCCCTGGCCCACATGATCAAGTTCCGGGGCCACTTCCTGATCGAGGGCGACCTGAACCCCGACAA
CAGCGACGTGGACAAGCTGTTCATCCAGCTGGTGCAGACCTACAACCAGCTGTTCGAGGAAAACCCCATC
AACGCCAGCGGCGTGGACGCCAAGGCCATCCTGTCTGCCAGACTGAGCAAGAGCAGACGGCTGGAAAATC
TGATCGCCCAGCTGCCCGGCGAGAAGAAGAATGGCCTGTTCGGAAACCTGATTGCCCTGAGCCTGGGCCT
GACCCCCAACTTCAAGAGCAACTTCGACCTGGCCGAGGATGCCAAACTGCAGCTGAGCAAGGACACCTAC
GACGACGACCTGGACAACCTGCTGGCCCAGATCGGCGACCAGTACGCCGACCTGTTTCTGGCCGCCAAGA
ACCTGTCCGACGCCATCCTGCTGAGCGACATCCTGAGAGTGAACACCGAGATCACCAAGGCCCCCCTGAG
CGCCTCTATGATCAAGAGATACGACGAGCACCACCAGGACCTGACCCTGCTGAAAGCTCTCGTGCGGCAG
CAGCTGCCTGAGAAGTACAAAGAGATTTTCTTCGACCAGAGCAAGAACGGCTACGCCGGCTACATTGACG
GCGGAGCCAGCCAGGAAGAGTTCTACAAGTTCATCAAGCCCATCCTGGAAAAGATGGACGGCACCGAGGA
ACTGCTCGTGAAGCTGAACAGAGAGGACCTGCTGCGGAAGCAGCGGACCTTCGACAACGGCAGCATCCCC
CACCAGATCCACCTGGGAGAGCTGCACGCCATTCTGCGGCGGCAGGAAGATTTTTACCCATTCCTGAAGG
ACAACCGGGAAAAGATCGAGAAGATCCTGACCTTCCGCATCCCCTACTACGTGGGCCCTCTGGCCAGGGG
AAACAGCAGATTCGCCTGGATGACCAGAAAGTGCCTGGACCTGAAAACCCAGGTGCAGACCCCTCAGGGC
ATGAAGGAGATAAGCAACATCCAGGTCGGCGACCTTGTTCTGAGCAACACCGGCTATAACGAGGTGCTGA
ATGTATTTCCCAAGAGCAAGAAGAAGAGCTACAAGATCACCCTGGAGGACGGCAAGGAAATCATCTGCAG
CGAGGAGCACCTGTTCCCCACCCAGACTGGCGAGATGAACATCAGCGGAGGACTGAAGGAAGGAATGTGC
CTGTATGTAAAGGAGTAAACTAGGATCCTAGATAACTGATCTACCCAGCTTTCTTGTACAAAGTGGTGAA
TTCCGGCAATTCGATATCAAGCTTATCGATAATCAACCTCTGGATTACAAAATTTGTGAAAGATTGACTG
GTATTCTTAACTATGTTGCTCCTTTTACGCTATGTGGATACGCTGCTTTAATGCCTTTGTATCATGCTAT
TGCTTCCCGTATGGCTTTCATTTTCTCCTCCTTGTATAAATCCTGGTTGCTGTCTCTTTATGAGGAGTTG
TGGCCCGTTGTCAGGCAACGTGGCGTGGTGTGCACTGTGTTTGCTGACGCAACCCCCACTGGTTGGGGCA
TTGCCACCACCTGTCAGCTCCTTTCCGGGACTTTCGCTTTCCCCCTCCCTATTGCCACGGCGGAACTCAT
CGCCGCCTGCCTTGCCCGCTGCTGGACAGGGGCTCGGCTGTTGGGCACTGACAATTCCGTGGTGTTGTCG
GGGAAATCATCGTCCTTTCCTTGGCTGCTCGCCTGTGTTGCCACCTGGATTCTGCGCGGGACGTCCTTCT
GCTACGTCCCTTCGGCCCTCAATCCAGCGGACCTTCCTTCCCGCGGCCTGCTGCCGGCTCTGCGGCCTCT
TCCGCGTCTTCGCCTTCGCCCTCAGACGAGTCGGATCTCCCTTTGGGCCGCCTCCCCGCATCGATACCGT
CGACCTCGAGTCCTAGAAAAACATGGAGCAATCACAAGTAGCAATACAGCAGCTACCAATGCTGATTGTG
CCTGGCTAGAAGCACAAGAGGAGGAGGAGGTGGGTTTTCCAGTCACACCTCAGGTACCTTTAAGACCAAT
GACTTACAAGGCAGCTGTAGATCTTAGCCACTTTTTAAAAGAAAAGGGGGGACTGGAAGGGCTAATTCAC
TCCCAACGAAGACAAGATATCCTTGATCTGTGGATCTACCACACACAAGGCTACTTCCCTGATTGGCAGA
ACTACACACCAGGGCCAGGGATCAGATATCCACTGACCTTTGGATGGTGCTACAAGCTAGTACCAGTTGA
GCAAGAGAAGGTAGAAGAAGCCAATGAAGGAGAGAACACCCGCTTGTTACACCCTGTGAGCCTGCATGGG
ATGGATGACCCGGAGAGAGAAGTATTAGAGTGGAGGTTTGACAGCCGCCTAGCATTTCATCACATGGCCC
GAGAGCTGCATCCGGACTGTACTGGGTGTCTCTGGTTAGACCAGATCTGAGCCTGGGAGCTCTCTGGCTA
ACTAGGGAACCCACTGCTTAAGCCTCAATAAAGCTTGCCTTGAGTGCTTCAAGTAGTGTGTGCCCGTCTG
TTGTGTGACTCTGGTAACTAGAGATCCCTCAGACCCTTTTAGTCAGTGTGGAAAATCTCTAGCAGGGCCC
GTTTAAACCCGCTGATCAGCCTCGACTGTGCCTTCTAGTTGCCAGCCATCTGTTGTTTGCCCCTCCCCCG
TGCCTTCCTTGACCCTGGAAGGTGCCACTCCCACTGTCCTTTCCTAATAAAATGAGGAAATTGCATCGCA
TTGTCTGAGTAGGTGTCATTCTATTCTGGGGGGTGGGGTGGGGCAGGACAGCAAGGGGGAGGATTGGGAA
GACAATAGCAGGCATGCTGGGGATGCGGTGGGCTCTATGGCTTCTGAGGCGGAAAGAACCAGCTGGGGCT
CTAGGGGGTATCCCC
[124 nt withheld, positions 6946-7069]
C
[91 nt withheld, positions 7071-7161]
A
[49 nt withheld, positions 7163-7211]
CCTTTGACGTTGGAGTCCACGTTCTTT
[37 nt withheld, positions 7239-7275]
ACCCTATCTCGGTCTATTCTTTTGATTTATAAGGGATTTTGCCGATTTCGGCCTATTGGTTAAAAAATGA
GCTGATTTAACAAAAATTTAACGCGAATTAATTCTGTGGAATGTGTGTCAGTTAGGGTGTGGAAAGTCCC
CAGGCTCCCCAGCAGGCAGAAGTATGCAAAGCATGCATCTCAATTAGTCAGCAACCAGGTGTGGAAAGTC
CCCAGGCTCCCCAGCAGGCAGAAGTATGCAAAGCATGCATCTCAATTAGTCAGCAACCATAGTCCCGCCC
CTAACTCCGCCCATCCCGCCCCTAACTCCGCCCAGTTCCGCCCATTCTCCGCCCCATGGCTGACTAATTT
TTTTTATTTATGCAGAGGCCGAGGCCGCCTCTGCCTCTGAGCTATTCCAGAAGTAGTGAGGAGGCTTTTT
TGGAGGCCTAGGCTTTTGCAAAAAGCTCCCGGGAGCTTGTATATCCATTTTCGGATCTGATCAGCACGTG
TTGACAATTAATCATCGGCATAGTATATCGGCATAGTATAATACGACAAGGTGAGGAACTAAACCATGGC
CAAGTTGACCAGTGCCGTTCCGGTGCTCACCGCGCGCGACGTCGCCGGAGCGGTCGAGTTCTGGACCGAC
CGGCTCGGGTTCTCCCGGGACTTCGTGGAGGACGACTTCGCCGGTGTGGTCCGGGACGACGTGACCCTGT
TCATCAGCGCGGTCCAGGACCAGGTGGTGCCGGACAACACCCTGGCCTGGGTGTGGGTGCGCGGCCTGGA
CGAGCTGTACGCCGAGTGGTCGGAGGTCGTGTCCACGAACTTCCGGGACGCCTCCGGGCCGGCCATGACC
GAGATCGGCGAGCAGCCGTGGGGGCGGGAGTTCGCCCTGCGCGACCCGGCCGGCAACTGCGTGCACTTCG
TGGCCGAGGAGCAGGACTGACACGTGCTACGAGATTTCGATTCCACCGCCGCCTTCTATGAAAGGTTGGG
CTTCGGAATCGTTTTCCGGGACGCCGGCTGGATGATCCTCCAGCGCGGGGATCTCATGCTGGAGTTCTTC
GCCCACCCCAACTTGTTTATTGCAGCTTATAATGGTTACAAATAAAGCAATAGCATCACAAATTTCACAA
ATAAAGCATTTTTTTCACTGCATTCTAGTTGTGGTTTGTCCAAACTCATCAATGTATCTTATCATGTCTG
TATACCGTCGACCTCTAGCTAGAGCTTGGCGTAATCATGGTCATAGCTGTTTCCTGTGTGAAATTGTTAT
CCGCTCACAATTCCACACAACATACGAGCCGGAAGCATAAAGTGTAAAGCCTGGGGTGCCTAATGAGTGA
GCTAACTCACATTAATTGCGTTGCGCTCACTGCCCGCTTTCCAGTCGGGAAACCTGTCGTGCCAGCTGCA
TTAATGAATCGGCCAACGCGCGGGGAGAGGCGGTTTGCGTATTGGGCGCTCTTCCGCTTCCTCGCTCACT
GACTCGCTGCGCTCGGTCGTTCGGCTGCGGCGAGCGGTATCAGCTCACTCAAAGGCGGTAATACGGTTAT
CCACAGAATCAGGGGATAACGCAGGAAAGAACATGTGAGCAAAAGGCCAGCAAAAGGCCAGGAACCGTAA
AAAGGCCGCGTTGCTGGCGTTTTTCCATAGGCTCCGCCCCCCTGACGAGCATCACAAAAATCGACGCTCA
AGTCAGAGGTGGCGAAACCCGACAGGACTATAAAGATACCAGGCGTTTCCCCCTGGAAGCTCCCTCGTGC
GCTCTCCTGTTCCGACCCTGCCGCTTACCGGATACCTGTCCGCCTTTCTCCCTTCGGGAAGCGTGGCGCT
TTCTCATAGCTCACGCTGTAGGTATCTCAGTTCGGTGTAGGTCGTTCGCTCCAAGCTGGGCTGTGTGCAC
GAACCCCCCGTTCAGCCCGACCGCTGCGCCTTATCCGGTAACTATCGTCTTGAGTCCAACCCGGTAAGAC
ACGACTTATCGCCACTGGCAGCAGCCACTGGTAACAGGATTAGCAGAGCGAGGTATGTAGGCGGTGCTAC
AGAGTTCTTGAAGTGGTGGCCTAACTACGGCTACACTAGAAGAACAGTATTTGGTATCTGCGCTCTGCTG
AAGCCAGTTACCTTCGGAAAAAGAGTTGGTAGCTCTTGATCCGGCAAACAAACCACCGCTGGTAGCGGTG
GTTTTTTTGTTTGCAAGCAGCAGATTACGCGCAGAAAAAAAGGATCTCAAGAAGATCCTTTGATCTTTTC
TACGGGGTCTGACGCTCAGTGGAACGAAAACTCACGTTAAGGGATTTTGGTCATGATTATTTGCCGACTA
CCTTGGTGATCTCGCCTTTCACGTAGTGGACAAATTCTTCCAACTGATCTGCGCGCGAGGCCAAGCGATC
TTCTTCTTGTCCAAGATAAGCCTGTCTAGCTTCAAGTATGACGGGCTGATACTGGGCCGGCAGGCGCTCC
ATTGCCCAGTCGGCAGCGACATCCTTCGGCGCGATTTTGCCGGTTACTGCGCTGTACCAAATGCGGGACA
ACGTAAGCACTACATTTCGCTCATCGCCAGCCCAGTCGGGCGGCGAGTTCCATAGCGTTAAGGTTTCATT
TAGCGCCTCAAATAGATCCTGTTCAGGAACCGGATCAAAGAGTTCCTCCGCCGCTGGACCTACCAAGGCA
ACGCTATGTTCTCTTGCTTTTGTCAGCAAGATAGCCAGATCAATGTCGATCGTGGCTGGCTCGAAGATAC
CTGCAAGAATGTCATTGCGCTGCCATTCTCCAAATTGCAGTTCGCGCTTAGCTGGATAACGCCACGGAAT
GATGTCGTCGTGCACAACAATGGTGACTTCTACAGCGCGGAGAATCTCGCTCTCTCCAGGGGAAGCCGAA
GTTTCCAAAAGGTCGTTGATCAAAGCTCGCCGCGTTGTTTCATCAAGCCTTACGGTCACCGTAACCAGCA
AATCAATATCACTGTGTGGCTTCAGGCCGCCATCCACTGCGGAGCCGTACAAATGTACGGCCAGCAACGT
CGGTTCGAGATGGCGCTCGATGACGCCAACTACCTCTGATAGTTGAGTCGATACTTCGGCGATCACCGCT
TCCCTCATAATGTTTAACTTTGTTTTAGGGCGACTGCCCTGCTGCGTAACATCGTTGCTGCTCCATAACA
TCAAACATCGACCCACGGCGTAACGCGCTTGCTGCTTGGATGCCCGAGGCATAGACTGTACCCCAAAAAA
ACAGTCATAACAAGCCATGAAAACCGCCACTGCGCCGTTACCACCGCTGCGTTCGGTCAAGGTTCTGGAC
CAGTTGCGTGAGCGCATACGCTACTTGCATTACAGCTTACGAACCGAACAGGCTTATGTCCACTGGGTTC
GTGCCTTCATCCGTTTCCACGGTGTGCGTCACCCGGCAACCTTGGGTAGCAGCGAAGTCGAGGCATTTCT
GTCCTGGCTGGTCATGAGCGGATACATATTTGAATGTATTTAGAAAAATAAACAAATAGGGGTTCCGCGC
ACATTTCCCCGAAAAGTGCCACCTGACGTCGACGGATCGGGAGATCTCCCGATCCCCTATGGTGCACTCT
CAGTACAATCTGCTCTGATGCCGCATAGTTAAGCCAGTATCTGCTCCCTGCTTGTGTGTTGGAGGTCGCT
GAGTAGTGCGCGAGCAAAATTTAAGCTACAACAAGGCAAGGCTTGACCGACAATTGCATGAAGAATCTGC
TTAGGGTTAGGCGTTTTGCGCTGCTTCGCGATGTACGGGCCAGATATACGCGTTGACATTGATTATTGAC
TAGTTATTAATAGTAATCAATTACGGGGTCATTAGTTCATAGCCCATATATGGAGTTCCGCGTTACATAA
CTTACGGTAAATGGCCCGCCTGGCTGACCGCCCAACGACCCCCGCCCATTGACGTCAATAATGACGTATG
TTCCCATAGTAACGCCAATAGGGACTTTCCATTGACGTCAATGGGTGGAGTATTTACGGTAAACTGCCCA
CTTGGCAGTACATCAAGTGTATCATATGCCAAGTACGCCCCCTATTGACGTCAATGACGGTAAATGGCCC
GCCTGGCATTATGCCCAGTACATGACCTTATGGGACTTTCCTACTTGGCAGTACATCTACGTATTAGTCA
TCGCTATTACCATGGTGATGCGGTTTTGGCAGTACATCAATGGGCGTGGATAGCGGTTTGACTCACGGGG
ATTTCCAAGTCTCCACCCCATTGACGTCAATGGGAGTTTGTTTTGGCACCAAAATCAACGGGACTTTCCA
AAATGTCGTAACAACTCCGCCCCATTGACGCAAATGGGCGGTAGGCGTGTACGGTGGGAG
Features (pLannotate 1.2.2; 37 found; start..end, strand, type, name):
     32..212     +  LTR            5' LTR (truncated): truncated 5' long terminal repeat (LTR) from HIV-1
    259..384     +  misc_feature   HIV-1 Ψ: packaging signal of human immunodeficiency virus type 1
    368..731     +  CDS            HIV-1 gag (fragment): gag protein from human immunodeficiency virus 1; gag
    877..1110    +  misc_feature   RRE: The Rev response element (RRE) of HIV-1 allows for Rev-dependent mRNA export from the nucleus to the cytoplasm.
   1487..1587    +  CDS            Rev (fragment): human immunodeficiency virus 1 (HIV-1) Rev protein; rev; enhances nuclear export of unspliced and incompletely spliced viral mRNAs
   1637..1754    +  misc_feature   cPPT/CTS: central polypurine tract and central termination sequence of HIV-1
   1820..2199    +  enhancer       CMV enhancer: human cytomegalovirus immediate early enhancer
   2200..2403    +  promoter       CMV promoter: human cytomegalovirus (CMV) immediate early promoter
   2458..2805    +  CDS            FKBP3 (fragment): FKBP3_HUMAN - Also known as FKBP25. Experimental evidence at protein level: Swiss-Prot protein existence level 1. FK506- and rapamycin-binding proteins (FKBPs) constitute a family of receptors for the two immunosuppressants which inhibit T-cell proliferation by arresting two distinct cytoplasmic signal transmission pathways. PPIases accelerate the folding of proteins. From Homo sapiens (Human).
   2845..3192    +  CDS            FKBP3 (fragment): FKBP3_HUMAN - Also known as FKBP25. Experimental evidence at protein level: Swiss-Prot protein existence level 1. FK506- and rapamycin-binding proteins (FKBPs) constitute a family of receptors for the two immunosuppressants which inhibit T-cell proliferation by arresting two distinct cytoplasmic signal transmission pathways. PPIases accelerate the folding of proteins. From Homo sapiens (Human).
   3232..3498    +  CDS            tadA (fragment): TADA_ECOLI - Also known as yfhC. Experimental evidence at protein level: Swiss-Prot protein existence level 1. Catalyzes the deamination of adenosine to inosine at the wobble position 34 of tRNA(Arg2). Essential for cell viability. From Escherichia coli (strain K12).
   3601..5001    +  CDS            dCas9(N) (fragment): N-terminal portion of catalytically inactive Streptococcus pyogenes dCas9 carrying the D10A mutation (Zetsche et al., 2015)
   5293..5317    -  protein_bind   attB2: mutant version of attB; recombination site for the Gateway® BP reaction BP Clonase™
   5328..5351    +  misc_feature   MCS (fragment): pBluescript multiple cloning site
   5351..5939    +  misc_feature   WPRE: woodchuck hepatitis virus posttranscriptional regulatory element
   5876..6457    +  CDS            nef (fragment): NEF_HV1H2 - Experimental evidence at protein level: Swiss-Prot protein existence level 1. Extracellular Nef protein targets CD4(+) T-lymphocytes for apoptosis by interacting with CXCR4 surface receptors. From Human immunodeficiency virus type 1 group M subtype B (isolate HXB2) (HIV-1).
   6464..6644    +  LTR            5' LTR (truncated): truncated 5' long terminal repeat (LTR) from HIV-1
   6676..6900    +  polyA_signal   bGH poly(A) signal: bovine growth hormone polyadenylation signal
   6904..6925    +  promoter       SV40 promoter (fragment): SV40 enhancer and early promoter
   6946..7374    +  rep_origin     f1 ori (sequence partly withheld): f1 bacteriophage origin of replication; arrow indicates direction of (+) strand synthesis
   7388..7717    +  promoter       SV40 promoter: SV40 enhancer and early promoter
   7765..7812    +  promoter       EM7 promoter: synthetic bacterial promoter&nbsp
   7831..8205    +  CDS            BleoR: antibiotic-binding protein; Sh ble from Streptoalloteichus hindustanus; confers resistance to bleomycin, phleomycin, and Zeocin™
   8215..8340    +  CDS            ble (fragment): BLE_KLEPN - Experimental evidence at protein level: Swiss-Prot protein existence level 1. Binding protein with a strong affinity to the bleomycin family of antibiotics. Binds to CL990; an antimitotic-antibiotic compound. From Klebsiella pneumoniae.
   8335..8456    +  polyA_signal   SV40 poly(A) signal: SV40 polyadenylation signal
   8527..8549    -  protein_bind   lac operator (fragment): The lac repressor binds to the lac operator to inhibit transcription in E. coli. This inhibition can be relieved by adding lactose or isopropyl-β-D-thiogalactopyranoside (IPTG). lac repressor encoded by lacI
   8553..8583    -  promoter       lac promoter: promoter for the E. coli lac operon
   8598..8619    -  protein_bind   CAP binding site: CAP binding activates transcription in the presence of cAMP. E. coli catabolite activator protein
   8632..8724    -  CDS            lacI (fragment): lac repressor; lacI; The lac repressor binds to the lac operator to inhibit transcription in E. coli. This inhibition can be relieved by adding lactose or isopropyl-β-D-thiogalactopyranoside (IPTG).
   8907..9495    -  rep_origin     ori: high-copy-number ColE1/pMB1/pBR322/pUC origin of replication
   9572..10363   -  CDS            SmR: aminoglycoside adenylyltransferase (Murphy, 1985); aadA; confers resistance to spectinomycin and streptomycin
  10370..10426   -  CDS            GmR (fragment): gentamycin acetyltransferase; aacC1; confers resistance to gentamycin
  10602..10625   -  promoter       Pc promoter (fragment): intI1 (promoter lies within the coding sequence); class 1 integron promoter
  10717..10774   -  promoter       AmpR promoter (fragment): bla
  10833..10885   -  misc_feature   bom (fragment): basis of mobility region from pBR322
  11040..11419   +  enhancer       CMV enhancer: human cytomegalovirus immediate early enhancer
  11420..14      +  promoter       CMV promoter (across the origin): human cytomegalovirus (CMV) immediate early promoter
