[The description below was written by a language model from this plasmid's Addgene catalogue record and pLannotate feature annotations shown in this document.]
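Description:
sABE v3.22 Lenti_1 is an 11.6 kb lentiviral transfer plasmid for mammalian expression that carries one half of a split, inducible adenine base editor. The catalogue lists the backbone only as custom, but the feature table shows an HIV-1-derived layout. A CMV enhancer/promoter spans the plasmid origin directly upstream of a truncated 5' LTR, where it would drive genomic RNA production. This is followed by the Ψ packaging signal with a gag fragment, the RRE for Rev-dependent export, and the cPPT/CTS. Downstream of the cargo sit a WPRE, which enhances transcript expression, a second truncated LTR and a bGH polyadenylation signal. In bacteria the plasmid replicates from a high-copy ColE1/pUC-type origin and is selected with spectinomycin through the aadA (SmR) gene. An f1 ori is present, as is an SV40/EM7-driven BleoR cassette outside the LTRs.

The payload is a 2,835 bp open reading frame under an internal CMV promoter. According to the record it encodes an SV40 NLS, two tandem FKBP3 domains, residues 77–167 of the evolved deaminase TadA-8e, residues 2–468 of SpCas9 carrying the D10A nickase mutation, and the N-terminal half of the gp41-1 split intein. The annotation detects the two FKBP3 copies, the tadA fragment and the N-terminal Cas9 portion, but does not call the NLS or the intein.

The design implies two levels of reassembly. The intein would trans-splice this Cas9 fragment to a C-terminal fragment supplied from a partner construct. The FKBP domains, which bind rapamycin, would allow ligand-induced dimerisation with a complementary TadA-8e fragment to restore deaminase activity. The partner constructs are not described in this record. The associated publication concerns a split, inducible adenine base editor for precise in vivo editing.
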