Addgene plasmid #209555: sABE v3.22 Lenti_1
Purpose: pCMV-SV40NLS-2xFKBP3-TadA-8e(77-167)-SpCas9(D10A, 2-468)-gp41-1_IntN
Depositing lab: Xue Gao. Depositing organization: Rice University. Publication: A split and inducible adenine base editor for precise in vivo base editing. Zeng H, Yuan Q, Peng F, Ma D, Lingineni A, Chee K, Gilberd P, Osikpa EC, Sun Z, Gao X. Nat Commun. 2023 Sep 11;14(1):5573. doi: 10.1038/s41467-023-41331-5. PubMed 37696818.
Backbone
  Vector backbone: Custom
  Vector type: Mammalian Expression
Growth in bacteria
  Bacterial resistance: Spectinomycin, 50 μg/mL
  Growth temperature: 37°C
  Growth strain: NEB Stable
  Copy number: High Copy
Gene/Insert
  Gene/Insert name: 2xFKBP3-TadA-8e(77-167)-SpCas9(D10A, 2-468)-gp41-1_IntN
  Insert size (bp): 2835
  Promoter: pCMV
  Cloning method: Gibson Cloning
  Sequencing primers: 5′ CTCTGGCTAACTAGAGAACC; 3′ CATAGCGTAAAAGGAGCAACA
Terms and licenses: Academic/Nonprofit Terms; Industry Terms: Not Available to Industry
How to cite: sABE v3.22 Lenti_1 was a gift from Xue Gao (Addgene plasmid # 209555 ; http://n2t.net/addgene:209555 ; RRID:Addgene_209555)
